>Addgene plasmid #120472 | EF1a_PAX7_P2A_Hygro_Barcode | addgene full sequence | sequence record 234655 | Addgene NGS Result
GTCGACGGATCGGGAGATCTCCCGATCCCCTATGGTGCACTCTCAGTACAATCTGCTCTGATGCCGCATA
GTTAAGCCAGTATCTGCTCCCTGCTTGTGTGTTGGAGGTCGCTGAGTAGTGCGCGAGCAAAATTTAAGCT
ACAACAAGGCAAGGCTTGACCGACAATTGCATGAAGAATCTGCTTAGGGTTAGGCGTTTTGCGCTGCTTC
GCGATGTACGGGCCAGATATACGCGTTGACATTGATTATTGACTAGTTATTAATAGTAATCAATTACGGG
GTCATTAGTTCATAGCCCATATATGGAGTTCCGCGTTACATAACTTACGGTAAATGGCCCGCCTGGCTGA
CCGCCCAACGACCCCCGCCCATTGACGTCAATAATGACGTATGTTCCCATAGTAACGCCAATAGGGACTT
TCCATTGACGTCAATGGGTGGAGTATTTACGGTAAACTGCCCACTTGGCAGTACATCAAGTGTATCATAT
GCCAAGTACGCCCCCTATTGACGTCAATGACGGTAAATGGCCCGCCTGGCATTATGCCCAGTACATGACC
TTATGGGACTTTCCTACTTGGCAGTACATCTACGTATTAGTCATCGCTATTACCATGGTGATGCGGTTTT
GGCAGTACATCAATGGGCGTGGATAGCGGTTTGACTCACGGGGATTTCCAAGTCTCCACCCCATTGACGT
CAATGGGAGTTTGTTTTGGCACCAAAATCAACGGGACTTTCCAAAATGTCGTAACAACTCCGCCCCATTG
ACGCAAATGGGCGGTAGGCGTGTACGGTGGGAGGTCTATATAAGCAGCGCGTTTTGCCTGTACTGGGTCT
CTCTGGTTAGACCAGATCTGAGCCTGGGAGCTCTCTGGCTAACTAGGGAACCCACTGCTTAAGCCTCAAT
AAAGCTTGCCTTGAGTGCTTCAAGTAGTGTGTGCCCGTCTGTTGTGTGACTCTGGTAACTAGAGATCCCT
CAGACCCTTTTAGTCAGTGTGGAAAATCTCTAGCAGTGGCGCCCGAACAGGGACTTGAAAGCGAAAGGGA
AACCAGAGGAGCTCTCTCGACGCAGGACTCGGCTTGCTGAAGCGCGCACGGCAAGAGGCGAGGGGCGGCG
ACTGGTGAGTACGCCAAAAATTTTGACTAGCGGAGGCTAGAAGGAGAGAGATGGGTGCGAGAGCGTCAGT
ATTAAGCGGGGGAGAATTAGATCGCGATGGGAAAAAATTCGGTTAAGGCCAGGGGGAAAGAAAAAATATA
AATTAAAACATATAGTATGGGCAAGCAGGGAGCTAGAACGATTCGCAGTTAATCCTGGCCTGTTAGAAAC
ATCAGAAGGCTGTAGACAAATACTGGGACAGCTACAACCATCCCTTCAGACAGGATCAGAAGAACTTAGA
TCATTATATAATACAGTAGCAACCCTCTATTGTGTGCATCAAAGGATAGAGATAAAAGACACCAAGGAAG
CTTTAGACAAGATAGAGGAAGAGCAAAACAAAAGTAAGACCACCGCACAGCAAGCGGCCGCTGATCTTCA
GACCTGGAGGAGGAGATATGAGGGACAATTGGAGAAGTGAATTATATAAATATAAAGTAGTAAAAATTGA
ACCATTAGGAGTAGCACCCACCAAGGCAAAGAGAAGAGTGGTGCAGAGAGAAAAAAGAGCAGTGGGAATA
GGAGCTTTGTTCCTTGGGTTCTTGGGAGCAGCAGGAAGCACTATGGGCGCAGCGTCAATGACGCTGACGG
TACAGGCCAGACAATTATTGTCTGGTATAGTGCAGCAGCAGAACAATTTGCTGAGGGCTATTGAGGCGCA
ACAGCATCTGTTGCAACTCACAGTCTGGGGCATCAAGCAGCTCCAGGCAAGAATCCTGGCTGTGGAAAGA
TACCTAAAGGATCAACAGCTCCTGGGGATTTGGGGTTGCTCTGGAAAACTCATTTGCACCACTGCTGTGC
CTTGGAATGCTAGTTGGAGTAATAAATCTCTGGAACAGATTTGGAATCACACGACCTGGATGGAGTGGGA
CAGAGAAATTAACAATTACACAAGCTTAATACACTCCTTAATTGAAGAATCGCAAAACCAGCAAGAAAAG
AATGAACAAGAATTATTGGAATTAGATAAATGGGCAAGTTTGTGGAATTGGTTTAACATAACAAATTGGC
TGTGGTATATAAAATTATTCATAATGATAGTAGGAGGCTTGGTAGGTTTAAGAATAGTTTTTGCTGTACT
TTCTATAGTGAATAGAGTTAGGCAGGGATATTCACCATTATCGTTTCAGACCCACCTCCCAACCCCGAGG
GGACCCGACAGGCCCGAAGGAATAGAAGAAGAAGGTGGAGAGAGAGACAGAGACAGATCCATTCGATTAG
TGAACGGATCGGCACTGCGTGCGCCAATTCTGCAGACAAATGGCAGTATTCATCCACAATTTTAAAAGAA
AAGGGGGGATTGGGGGGTACAGTGCAGGGGAAAGAATAGTAGACATAATAGCAACAGACATACAAACTAA
AGAATTACAAAAACAAATTACAAAAATTCAAAATTTTCGGGTTTATTACAGGGACAGCAGAGATCCAGTT
TGGTTAATTAATCGATAAGCTTTGCAAAGATGGATAAAGTTTTAAACAGAGAGGAATCTTTGCAGCTAAT
GGACCTTCTAGGTCTTGAAAGGAGTGGGAATTGGCTCCGGTGCCCGTCAGTGGGCAGAGCGCACATCGCC
CACAGTCCCCGAGAAGTTGGGGGGAGGGGTCGGCAATTGAACCGGTGCCTAGAGAAGGTGGCGCGGGGTA
AACTGGGAAAGTGATGTCGTGTACTGGCTCCGCCTTTTTCCCGAGGGTGGGGGAGAACCGTATATAAGTG
CAGTAGTCGCCGTGAACGTTCTTTTTCGCAACGGGTTTGCCGCCAGAACACAGGTAAGTGCCGTGTGTGG
TTCCCGCGGGCCTGGCCTCTTTACGGGTTATGGCCCTTGCGTGCCTTGAATTACTTCCACCTGGCTGCAG
TACGTGATTCTTGATCCCGAGCTTCGGGTTGGAAGTGGGTGGGAGAGTTCGAGGCCTTGCGCTTAAGGAG
CCCCTTCGCCTCGTGCTTGAGTTGAGGCCTGGCCTGGGCGCTGGGGCCGCCGCGTGCGAATCTGGTGGCA
CCTTCGCGCCTGTCTCGCTGCTTTCGATAAGTCTCTAGCCATTTAAAATTTTTGATGACCTGCTGCGACG
CTTTTTTTCTGGCAAGATAGTCTTGTAAATGCGGGCCAAGATCTGCACACTGGTATTTCGGTTTTTGGGG
CCGCGGGCGGCGACGGGGCCCGTGCGTCCCAGCGCACATGTTCGGCGAGGCGGGGCCTGCGAGCGCGGCC
ACCGAGAATCGGACGGGGGTAGTCTCAAGCTGGCCGGCCTGCTCTGGTGCCTGGCCTCGCGCCGCCGTGT
ATCGCCCCGCCCTGGGCGGCAAGGCTGGCCCGGTCGGCACCAGTTGCGTGAGCGGAAAGATGGCCGCTTC
CCGGCCCTGCTGCAGGGAGCTCAAAATGGAGGACGCGGCGCTCGGGAGAGCGGGCGGGTGAGTCACCCAC
ACAAAGGAAAAGGGCCTTTCCGTCCTCAGCCGTCGCTTCATGTGACTCCACGGAGTACCGGGCGCCGTCC
AGGCACCTCGATTAGTTCTCGAGCTTTTGGAGTACGTCGTCTTTAGGTTGGGGGGAGGGGTTTTATGCGA
TGGAGTTTCCCCACACTGAGTGGGTGGAGACTGAAGTTAGGCCAGCTTGGCACTTGATGTAATTCTCCTT
GGAATTTGCCCTTTTTGAGTTTGGATCTTGGTTCATTCTCAAGCCTCAGACAGTGGTTCAAAGTTTTTTT
CTTCCATTTCAGGTGTCGTGAGGAATTAGCTTGGTACTAATACGACTCACTATAGGGAGACCCAAGCTGG
CTAGGTAAGCTTGATATCGAATTCCTGCAGCCCGGGGGATCCCGCCACCATGGCGGCCCTTCCCGGCACG
GTACCGAGAATGATGCGGCCGGCTCCGGGGCAGAACTACCCCCGCACGGGATTCCCTTTGGAAGTGTCCA
CCCCGCTTGGCCAAGGCCGGGTCAATCAGCTGGGAGGGGTCTTCATCAATGGGCGACCCCTGCCTAACCA
CATCCGCCACAAGATAGTGGAGATGGCCCACCATGGCATCCGGCCCTGTGTCATCTCCCGACAGCTGCGT
GTCTCCCACGGCTGCGTCTCCAAGATTCTTTGCCGCTACCAGGAGACCGGGTCCATCCGGCCTGGGGCCA
TCGGCGGCAGCAAGCCCAGACAGGTGGCGACTCCGGATGTAGAGAAAAAGATTGAGGAGTACAAGAGGGA
AAACCCAGGCATGTTCAGCTGGGAGATCCGGGACAGGCTGCTGAAGGATGGGCACTGTGACCGAAGCACT
GTGCCCTCAGTGAGTTCGATTAGCCGCGTGCTCAGAATCAAGTTCGGGAAGAAAGAGGAGGAGGATGAAG
CGGACAAGAAGGAGGACGACGGCGAAAAGAAGGCCAAACACAGCATCGACGGCATCCTGGGCGACAAAGG
GAACCGGCTGGACGAGGGCTCGGATGTGGAGTCGGAACCTGACCTCCCACTGAAGCGCAAGCAGCGACGC
AGTCGGACCACATTCACGGCCGAGCAGCTGGAGGAGCTGGAGAAGGCCTTTGAGAGGACCCACTACCCAG
ACATATACACCCGCGAGGAGCTGGCGCAGAGGACCAAGCTGACAGAGGCGCGTGTGCAGGTCTGGTTCAG
TAACCGCCGCGCCCGTTGGCGTAAGCAGGCAGGAGCCAACCAGCTGGCGGCGTTCAACCACCTTCTGCCA
GGAGGCTTCCCGCCCACCGGCATGCCCACGCTGCCCCCCTACCAGCTGCCGGACTCCACCTACCCCACCA
CCACCATCTCCCAAGATGGGGGCAGCACTGTGCACCGGCCTCAGCCCCTGCCACCGTCCACCATGCACCA
GGGCGGGCTGGCTGCAGCGGCTGCAGCCGCCGATACCAGCTCTGCCTACGGAGCCCGCCACAGCTTCTCC
AGCTACTCTGACAGCTTCATGAATCCGGCGGCGCCCTCCAACCACATGAACCCGGTCAGCAACGGCCTGT
CTCCTCAGGTGATGAGCATCTTGGGCAACCCCAGTGCGGTGCCCCCGCAGCCACAGGCTGACTTCTCCAT
CTCCCCGCTGCATGGCGGCCTGGACTCGGCCACCTCCATCTCAGCCAGCTGCAGCCAGCGGGCCGACTCC
ATCAAGCCAGGAGACAGCCTGCCCACCTCCCAGGCCTACTGCCCACCCACCTACAGCACCACCGGCTACA
GCGTGGACCCCGTGGCCGGCTATCAGTACGGCCAGTACGGCCAGAGTGAGTGCCTGGTGCCCTGGGCGTC
CCCCGTCCCCATTCCTTCTCCCACCCCCAGGGCCTCCTGCTTGTTTATGGAGAGCTACAAGGTGGTGTCA
GGGTGGGGAATGTCCATTTCACAGATGGAAAAATTGAAGTCCAGCCAGATGGAACAGTTCACCGGATCCG
GCGCAACAAACTTCTCTCTGCTGAAACAAGCCGGAGATGTCGAAGAGAATCCTGGACCGATGAAAAAGCC
TGAACTCACCGCGACGTCTGTCGAGAAGTTTCTGATCGAAAAGTTCGACAGCGTCTCCGACCTGATGCAG
CTCTCGGAGGGCGAAGAATCTCGTGCTTTCAGCTTCGATGTAGGAGGGCGTGGATATGTCCTGCGGGTAA
ATAGCTGCGCCGATGGTTTCTACAAAGATCGTTATGTTTATCGGCACTTTGCATCGGCCGCGCTCCCGAT
TCCGGAAGTGCTTGACATTGGGGAATTCAGCGAGAGCCTGACCTATTGCATCTCCCGCCGTGCACAGGGT
GTCACGTTGCAAGACCTGCCTGAAACCGAACTGCCCGCTGTTCTGCAGCCGGTCGCGGAGGCCATGGATG
CGATCGCTGCGGCCGATCTTAGCCAGACGAGCGGGTTCGGCCCATTCGGACCGCAAGGAATCGGTCAATA
CACTACATGGCGTGATTTCATATGCGCGATTGCTGATCCCCATGTGTATCACTGGCAAACTGTGATGGAC
GACACCGTCAGTGCGTCCGTCGCGCAGGCTCTCGATGAGCTGATGCTTTGGGCCGAGGACTGCCCCGAAG
TCCGGCACCTCGTGCACGCGGATTTCGGCTCCAACAATGTCCTGACGGACAATGGCCGCATAACAGCGGT
CATTGACTGGAGCGAGGCGATGTTCGGGGATTCCCAATACGAGGTCGCCAACATCTTCTTCTGGAGGCCG
TGGTTGGCTTGTATGGAGCAGCAGACGCGCTACTTCGAGCGGAGGCATCCGGAGCTTGCAGGATCGCCGC
GGCTCCGGGCGTATATGCTCCGCATTGGTCTTGACCAACTCTATCAGAGCTTGGTTGACGGCAATTTCGA
TGATGCAGCTTGGGCGCAGGGTCGATGCGACGCAATCGTCCGATCCGGAGCCGGGACTGTCGGGCGTACA
CAAATCGCCCGCAGAAGCGCGGCCGTCTGGACCGATGGCTGTGTAGAAGTACTCGCCGATAGTGGAAACC
GACGCCCCAGCACTCGTCCGAGGGCAAAGGAATAAGTTAGAACTATTTCCTGGCTGTTACGCGAACACTA
AAGTCACACGTTACTACTGACGGGCTTGTTAAACAGTGAACCGCCCGCCCCACGACCCGCAGCGCCCGAC
CGAAAGGAGCGCACGACCCCATGCATCGAACAAAAGAAAAGGGGGGACTGGAAGGGCTAATTCACTCCCA
ACGAAGACAAGATATCATAACTTCGTATAGCATACATTATACGAAGTTATCGGCTAGCTGGTCCGGACTG
TACTGGGTCTCTCTGGTTAGACCAGATCTGAGCCTGGGAGCTCTCTGGCTAACTAGGGAACCCACTGCTT
AAGCCTCAATAAAGCTTGCCTTGAGTGCTTCAAGTAGTGTGTGCCCGTCTGTTGTGTGACTCTGGTAACT
AGAGATCCCTCAGACCCTTTTAGTCAGTGTGGAAAATCTCTAGCAGGGCCCGTTTAAACCCGCTGATCAG
CCTCGACTGTGCCTTCTAGTTGCCAGCCATCTGTTGTTTGCCCCTCCCCCGTGCCTTCCTTGACCCTGGA
AGGTGCCACTCCCACTGTCCTTTCCTAATAAAATGAGGAAATTGCATCGCATTGTCTGAGTAGGTGTCAT
TCTATTCTGGGGGGTGGGGTGGGGCAGGACAGCAAGGGGGAGGATTGGGAAGACAATAGCAGGCATGCTG
GGGATGCGGTGGGCTCTATGGCTTCTGAGGCGGAAAGAACCAGCTGGGGCTCTAGGGGGTATCCCC
[124 nt withheld, positions 7347-7470]
C
[91 nt withheld, positions 7472-7562]
A
[49 nt withheld, positions 7564-7612]
CCTTTGACGTTGGAGTCCACGTTCTTT
[37 nt withheld, positions 7640-7676]
ACCCTATCTCGGTCTATTCTTTTGATTTATAAGGGATTTTGCCGATTTCGGCCTATTGGTTAAAAAATGA
GCTGATTTAACAAAAATTTAACGCGAATTAATTCTGTGGAATGTGTGTCAGTTAGGGTGTGGAAAGTCCC
CAGGCTCCCCAGCAGGCAGAAGTATGCAAAGCATGCATCTCAATTAGTCAGCAACCAGGTGTGGAAAGTC
CCCAGGCTCCCCAGCAGGCAGAAGTATGCAAAGCATGCATCTCAATTAGTCAGCAACCATAGTCCCGCCC
CTAACTCCGCCCATCCCGCCCCTAACTCCGCCCAGTTCCGCCCATTCTCCGCCCCATGGCTGACTAATTT
TTTTTATTTATGCAGAGGCCGAGGCCGCCTCTGCCTCTGAGCTATTCCAGAAGTAGTGAGGAGGCTTTTT
TGGAGGCCTAGGCTTTTGCAAAAAGCTCCCGGGAGCTTGTATATCCATTTTCGGATCTGATCAGCACGTG
TTGACAATTAATCATCGGCATAGTATATCGGCATAGTATAATACGACAAGGTGAGGAACTAAACCATGGC
CAAGTTGACCAGTGCCGTTCCGGTGCTCACCGCGCGCGACGTCGCCGGAGCGGTCGAGTTCTGGACCGAC
CGGCTCGGGTTCTCCCGGGACTTCGTGGAGGACGACTTCGCCGGTGTGGTCCGGGACGACGTGACCCTGT
TCATCAGCGCGGTCCAGGACCAGGTGGTGCCGGACAACACCCTGGCCTGGGTGTGGGTGCGCGGCCTGGA
CGAGCTGTACGCCGAGTGGTCGGAGGTCGTGTCCACGAACTTCCGGGACGCCTCCGGGCCGGCCATGACC
GAGATCGGCGAGCAGCCGTGGGGGCGGGAGTTCGCCCTGCGCGACCCGGCCGGCAACTGCGTGCACTTCG
TGGCCGAGGAGCAGGACTGACACGTGCTACGAGATTTCGATTCCACCGCCGCCTTCTATGAAAGGTTGGG
CTTCGGAATCGTTTTCCGGGACGCCGGCTGGATGATCCTCCAGCGCGGGGATCTCATGCTGGAGTTCTTC
GCCCACCCCAACTTGTTTATTGCAGCTTATAATGGTTACAAATAAAGCAATAGCATCACAAATTTCACAA
ATAAAGCATTTTTTTCACTGCATTCTAGTTGTGGTTTGTCCAAACTCATCAATGTATCTTATCATGTCTG
TATACCGTCGACCTCTAGCTAGAGCTTGGCGTAATCATGGTCATAGCTGTTTCCTGTGTGAAATTGTTAT
CCGCTCACAATTCCACACAACATACGAGCCGGAAGCATAAAGTGTAAAGCCTGGGGTGCCTAATGAGTGA
GCTAACTCACATTAATTGCGTTGCGCTCACTGCCCGCTTTCCAGTCGGGAAACCTGTCGTGCCAGCTGCA
TTAATGAATCGGCCAACGCGCGGGGAGAGGCGGTTTGCGTATTGGGCGCTCTTCCGCTTCCTCGCTCACT
GACTCGCTGCGCTCGGTCGTTCGGCTGCGGCGAGCGGTATCAGCTCACTCAAAGGCGGTAATACGGTTAT
CCACAGAATCAGGGGATAACGCAGGAAAGAACATGTGAGCAAAAGGCCAGCAAAAGGCCAGGAACCGTAA
AAAGGCCGCGTTGCTGGCGTTTTTCCATAGGCTCCGCCCCCCTGACGAGCATCACAAAAATCGACGCTCA
AGTCAGAGGTGGCGAAACCCGACAGGACTATAAAGATACCAGGCGTTTCCCCCTGGAAGCTCCCTCGTGC
GCTCTCCTGTTCCGACCCTGCCGCTTACCGGATACCTGTCCGCCTTTCTCCCTTCGGGAAGCGTGGCGCT
TTCTCATAGCTCACGCTGTAGGTATCTCAGTTCGGTGTAGGTCGTTCGCTCCAAGCTGGGCTGTGTGCAC
GAACCCCCCGTTCAGCCCGACCGCTGCGCCTTATCCGGTAACTATCGTCTTGAGTCCAACCCGGTAAGAC
ACGACTTATCGCCACTGGCAGCAGCCACTGGTAACAGGATTAGCAGAGCGAGGTATGTAGGCGGTGCTAC
AGAGTTCTTGAAGTGGTGGCCTAACTACGGCTACACTAGAAGAACAGTATTTGGTATCTGCGCTCTGCTG
AAGCCAGTTACCTTCGGAAAAAGAGTTGGTAGCTCTTGATCCGGCAAACAAACCACCGCTGGTAGCGGTG
GTTTTTTTGTTTGCAAGCAGCAGATTACGCGCAGAAAAAAAGGATCTCAAGAAGATCCTTTGATCTTTTC
TACGGGGTCTGACGCTCAGTGGAACGAAAACTCACGTTAAGGGATTTTGGTCATGAGATTATCAAAAAGG
ATCTTCACCTAGATCCTTTTAAATTAAAAATGAAGTTTTAAATCAATCTAAAGTATATATGAGTAAACTT
GGTCTGACAGTTACCAATGCTTAATCAGTGAGGCACCTATCTCAGCGATCTGTCTATTTCGTTCATCCAT
AGTTGCCTGACTCCCCGTCGTGTAGATAACTACGATACGGGAGGGCTTACCATCTGGCCCCAGTGCTGCA
ATGATACCGCGAGACCCACGCTCACCGGCTCCAGATTTATCAGCAATAAACCAGCCAGCCGGAAGGGCCG
AGCGCAGAAGTGGTCCTGCAACTTTATCCGCCTCCATCCAGTCTATTAATTGTTGCCGGGAAGCTAGAGT
AAGTAGTTCGCCAGTTAATAGTTTGCGCAACGTTGTTGCCATTGCTACAGGCATCGTGGTGTCACGCTCG
TCGTTTGGTATGGCTTCATTCAGCTCCGGTTCCCAACGATCAAGGCGAGTTACATGATCCCCCATGTTGT
GCAAAAAAGCGGTTAGCTCCTTCGGTCCTCCGATCGTTGTCAGAAGTAAGTTGGCCGCAGTGTTATCACT
CATGGTTATGGCAGCACTGCATAATTCTCTTACTGTCATGCCATCCGTAAGATGCTTTTCTGTGACTGGT
GAGTACTCAACCAAGTCATTCTGAGAATAGTGTATGCGGCGACCGAGTTGCTCTTGCCCGGCGTCAATAC
GGGATAATACCGCGCCACATAGCAGAACTTTAAAAGTGCTCATCATTGGAAAACGTTCTTCGGGGCGAAA
ACTCTCAAGGATCTTACCGCTGTTGAGATCCAGTTCGATGTAACCCACTCGTGCACCCAACTGATCTTCA
GCATCTTTTACTTTCACCAGCGTTTCTGGGTGAGCAAAAACAGGAAGGCAAAATGCCGCAAAAAAGGGAA
TAAGGGCGACACGGAAATGTTGAATACTCATACTCTTCCTTTTTCAATATTATTGAAGCATTTATCAGGG
TTATTGTCTCATGAGCGGATACATATTTGAATGTATTTAGAAAAATAAACAAATAGGGGTTCCGCGCACA
TTTCCCCGAAAAGTGCCACCTGAC
Features (pLannotate 1.2.2; 33 found; start..end, strand, type, name):
     31..83      -  misc_feature   bom (fragment): basis of mobility region from pBR322
    238..617     +  enhancer       CMV enhancer: human cytomegalovirus immediate early enhancer
    618..817     +  promoter       CMV promoter: human cytomegalovirus (CMV) immediate early promoter
    835..1015    +  LTR            5' LTR (truncated): truncated 5' long terminal repeat (LTR) from HIV-1
   1062..1187    +  misc_feature   HIV-1 Ψ: packaging signal of human immunodeficiency virus type 1
   1171..1534    +  CDS            HIV-1 gag (fragment): gag protein from human immunodeficiency virus 1; gag
   1680..1913    +  misc_feature   RRE: The Rev response element (RRE) of HIV-1 allows for Rev-dependent mRNA export from the nucleus to the cytoplasm.
   2290..2390    +  CDS            Rev (fragment): human immunodeficiency virus 1 (HIV-1) Rev protein; rev; enhances nuclear export of unspliced and incompletely spliced viral mRNAs
   2440..2557    +  misc_feature   cPPT/CTS: central polypurine tract and central termination sequence of HIV-1
   2620..2686    +  CDS            small t antigen (fragment): SV40 (simian virus 40) small t antigen
   2693..3871    +  promoter       EF-1α promoter: strong constitutive promoter for human elongation factor EF-1α
   3888..3906    +  promoter       T7 promoter: promoter for bacteriophage T7 RNA polymerase
   3926..3962    -  misc_feature   MCS (fragment): pBluescript multiple cloning site
   3970..5367    +  CDS            PAX7 (fragment): PAX7_HUMAN - Also known as HUP1. Experimental evidence at protein level: Swiss-Prot protein existence level 1. Transcription factor that is involved in the regulation of muscle stem cells proliferation, playing a role in myogenesis and muscle regeneration. From Homo sapiens (Human).
   5590..6612    +  CDS            hph: KHYB_ECOLX - Experimental evidence at protein level: Swiss-Prot protein existence level 1. The aminoglycoside phosphotransferases achieve inactivation of their antibiotic substrates by phosphorylation. Only phosphorylates hygromycin and closely related compounds such as demethyl analogs and destomycin. From Escherichia coli.
   6696..6809    +  CDS            nef (fragment): NEF_HV1LA - Experimental evidence at protein level: Swiss-Prot protein existence level 1. Extracellular Nef protein targets CD4(+) T-lymphocytes for apoptosis by interacting with CXCR4 surface receptors. From Human immunodeficiency virus type 1 group M subtype B (isolate Lai) (HIV-1).
   6807..6840    +  protein_bind   loxP: Cre-mediated recombination occurs in the 8-bp core sequence (GCATACAT). Cre recombinase
   6865..7045    +  LTR            5' LTR (truncated): truncated 5' long terminal repeat (LTR) from HIV-1
   7077..7301    +  polyA_signal   bGH poly(A) signal: bovine growth hormone polyadenylation signal
   7305..7326    +  promoter       SV40 promoter (fragment): SV40 enhancer and early promoter
   7347..7775    +  rep_origin     f1 ori (sequence partly withheld): f1 bacteriophage origin of replication; arrow indicates direction of (+) strand synthesis
   7789..8118    +  promoter       SV40 promoter: SV40 enhancer and early promoter
   8166..8213    +  promoter       EM7 promoter: synthetic bacterial promoter&nbsp
   8232..8606    +  CDS            BleoR: antibiotic-binding protein; Sh ble from Streptoalloteichus hindustanus; confers resistance to bleomycin, phleomycin, and Zeocin™
   8616..8741    +  CDS            ble (fragment): BLE_KLEPN - Experimental evidence at protein level: Swiss-Prot protein existence level 1. Binding protein with a strong affinity to the bleomycin family of antibiotics. Binds to CL990; an antimitotic-antibiotic compound. From Klebsiella pneumoniae.
   8736..8857    +  polyA_signal   SV40 poly(A) signal: SV40 polyadenylation signal
   8928..8950    -  protein_bind   lac operator (fragment): The lac repressor binds to the lac operator to inhibit transcription in E. coli. This inhibition can be relieved by adding lactose or isopropyl-β-D-thiogalactopyranoside (IPTG). lac repressor encoded by lacI
   8954..8984    -  promoter       lac promoter: promoter for the E. coli lac operon
   8999..9020    -  protein_bind   CAP binding site: CAP binding activates transcription in the presence of cAMP. E. coli catabolite activator protein
   9033..9125    -  CDS            lacI (fragment): lac repressor; lacI; The lac repressor binds to the lac operator to inhibit transcription in E. coli. This inhibition can be relieved by adding lactose or isopropyl-β-D-thiogalactopyranoside (IPTG).
   9308..9896    -  rep_origin     ori: high-copy-number ColE1/pMB1/pBR322/pUC origin of replication
  10067..10927   -  CDS            AmpR: β-lactamase; bla; confers resistance to ampicillin, carbenicillin, and related antibiotics
  10928..11032   -  promoter       AmpR promoter: bla
