[The description below was written by a language model from this plasmid's Addgene catalogue record, the feature table of its GenBank file and pLannotate feature annotations shown in this document.]
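Description:
EF1a_PAX7_P2A_Hygro_Barcode is a lentiviral expression vector of about 11 kb for constitutive expression of human PAX7, a paired-box transcription factor involved in muscle stem cell regulation and myogenesis, in mammalian cells. The parental backbone is not named in the record. In bacteria it is maintained through a high-copy ColE1/pUC-type origin with ampicillin resistance, and an f1 origin is also present. The viral portion has a third-generation-style layout: a CMV enhancer/promoter drives genomic RNA from a truncated HIV-1 5' LTR, followed by the Ψ packaging signal with a gag fragment, the Rev response element for Rev-dependent nuclear export, and the cPPT/CTS. A second truncated LTR, preceded by a loxP site, and a bGH polyadenylation signal close the transfer cassette.

Between these elements, the EF-1α promoter drives the PAX7 coding sequence, which was inserted by Gibson assembly at a retained BamHI site. This is followed by the hygromycin phosphotransferase gene (hph). According to the construct name, the two are linked by a P2A self-cleaving peptide, so a single transcript would yield both the transcription factor and the marker for hygromycin selection of transduced cells. Neither the P2A nor the barcode is annotated in the feature table, and the barcode's position is not stated. Outside the LTRs, the backbone carries an SV40/EM7-driven BleoR cassette that would not be packaged.

The barcode allows the overexpressed transcript to be identified in single-cell RNA-seq, supporting pooled overexpression screens of reprogramming factors with fitness and transcriptomic readouts. The separate GenBank record held for this plasmid covers only the 1,554 bp insert and carries no feature annotation.
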