Addgene plasmid #120472: EF1a_PAX7_P2A_Hygro_Barcode
Purpose: Barcoded lentiviral vector to express PAX7 in mammalian cells under control of EF1a promoter. Barcoded for transcript detection in single cell RNA-seq.
Depositing lab: Prashant Mali. Depositing organization: University of California, San Diego (UCSD). Publication: Mapping Cellular Reprogramming via Pooled Overexpression Screens with Paired Fitness and Single-Cell RNA-Sequencing Readout. Parekh U, Wu Y, Zhao D, Worlikar A, Shah N, Zhang K, Mali P. Cell Syst. 2018 Nov 12. pii: S2405-4712(18)30433-2. doi: 10.1016/j.cels.2018.10.008. PubMed 30448000.
Backbone
  Vector backbone: Unknown
  Backbone size w/o insert (bp): 9514
  Vector type: Lentiviral
  Selectable markers: Hygromycin
Growth in bacteria
  Bacterial resistance: Ampicillin, 100 μg/mL
  Growth temperature: 37°C
  Growth strain: Stbl3
  Copy number: High Copy
Gene/Insert
  Gene/Insert name: PAX7
  Species: H. sapiens (human)
  Insert size (bp): 1554
  Entrez Gene: PAX7 (a.k.a. CMYP19, HUP1, MYOSCO, PAX7B, RMS2)
  Promoter: EF1a
  Cloning method: Gibson Cloning
  Sequencing primers: 5′ 5'-ttctcaagcctcagacagtgg-3'
Terms and licenses: Academic/Nonprofit Terms; Industry Terms: Not Available to Industry
Depositor comments: 5' cloning site: BamHI (not destroyed), 3' cloning site: BamHI (not destroyed).
How to cite: EF1a_PAX7_P2A_Hygro_Barcode was a gift from Prashant Mali (Addgene plasmid # 120472 ; http://n2t.net/addgene:120472 ; RRID:Addgene_120472)
