LOCUS       Exported 1554 bp ds-DNA linear SYN 13-JUN-2021
DEFINITION  Barcoded lentiviral vector to express PAX7 in mammalian cells under
            control of EF1a promoter. Barcoded for transcript detection in
            single cell RNA-seq..
ACCESSION   .
VERSION     .
KEYWORDS    EF1a_PAX7_P2A_Hygro_Barcode
SOURCE      synthetic DNA construct
  ORGANISM  synthetic DNA construct
REFERENCE   1 (bases 1 to 1554)
  AUTHORS   Parekh U, Wu Y, Zhao D, Worlikar A, Shah N, Zhang K, Mali P
  TITLE     Mapping Cellular Reprogramming via Pooled Overexpression Screens
            with Paired Fitness and Single-Cell RNA-Sequencing Readout.
  JOURNAL   Cell Syst. 2018 Nov 12. pii: S2405-4712(18)30433-2. doi:
            10.1016/j.cels.2018.10.008.
  PUBMED    30448000
REFERENCE   2 (bases 1 to 1554)
  AUTHORS   .
  TITLE     Direct Submission
  JOURNAL   Exported Jun 13, 2021 from SnapGene Server 1.1.58
            http://www.snapgene.com
FEATURES             Location/Qualifiers
     source          1..1554
                     /organism="synthetic DNA construct"
                     /mol_type="other DNA"
ORIGIN
        1 atggcggccc ttcccggcac ggtaccgaga atgatgcggc cggctccggg gcagaactac
       61 ccccgcacgg gattcccttt ggaagtgtcc accccgcttg gccaaggccg ggtcaatcag
      121 ctgggagggg tcttcatcaa tgggcgaccc ctgcctaacc acatccgcca caagatagtg
      181 gagatggccc accatggcat ccggccctgt gtcatctccc gacagctgcg tgtctcccac
      241 ggctgcgtct ccaagattct ttgccgctac caggagaccg ggtccatccg gcctggggcc
      301 atcggcggca gcaagcccag acaggtggcg actccggatg tagagaaaaa gattgaggag
      361 tacaagaggg aaaacccagg catgttcagc tgggagatcc gggacaggct gctgaaggat
      421 gggcactgtg accgaagcac tgtgccctca gtgagttcga ttagccgcgt gctcagaatc
      481 aagttcggga agaaagagga ggaggatgaa gcggacaaga aggaggacga cggcgaaaag
      541 aaggccaaac acagcatcga cggcatcctg ggcgacaaag ggaaccggct ggacgagggc
      601 tcggatgtgg agtcggaacc tgacctccca ctgaagcgca agcagcgacg cagtcggacc
      661 acattcacgg ccgagcagct ggaggagctg gagaaggcct ttgagaggac ccactaccca
      721 gacatataca cccgcgagga gctggcgcag aggaccaagc tgacagaggc gcgtgtgcag
      781 gtctggttca gtaaccgccg cgcccgttgg cgtaagcagg caggagccaa ccagctggcg
      841 gcgttcaacc accttctgcc aggaggcttc ccgcccaccg gcatgcccac gctgcccccc
      901 taccagctgc cggactccac ctaccccacc accaccatct cccaagatgg gggcagcact
      961 gtgcaccggc ctcagcccct gccaccgtcc accatgcacc agggcgggct ggctgcagcg
     1021 gctgcagccg ccgacaccag ctctgcctac ggagcccgcc acagcttctc cagctactct
     1081 gacagcttca tgaatccggc ggcgccctcc aaccacatga acccggtcag caacggcctg
     1141 tctcctcagg tgatgagcat cttgggcaac cccagtgcgg tgcccccgca gccacaggct
     1201 gacttctcca tctccccgct gcatggcggc ctggactcgg ccacctccat ctcagccagc
     1261 tgcagccagc gggccgactc catcaagcca ggagacagcc tgcccacctc ccaggcctac
     1321 tgcccaccca cctacagcac caccggctac agcgtggacc ccgtggccgg ctatcagtac
     1381 ggccagtacg gccagagtga gtgcctggtg ccctgggcgt cccccgtccc cattccttct
     1441 cccaccccca gggcctcctg cttgtttatg gagagctaca aggtggtgtc agggtgggga
     1501 atgtccattt cacagatgga aaaattgaag tccagccaga tggaacagtt cacc
//
