>Addgene plasmid #120472 | EF1a_PAX7_P2A_Hygro_Barcode | depositor partial sequence | sequence record 228785 | PAX7 barcode
AACACTAAAGTCACACGTTA
